>Addgene plasmid #183977 | C22orf4:HPC057-F11:C35657 | addgene full sequence | sequence record 361416 | Addgene NGS Result
CAAGCGCTCATGAGCCCGAAGTGGCGAGCCCGATCTTCCCCATCGGTGATGTCGGCGATATAGGCGCCAG
CAACCGCACCTGTGGCGCCGGTGATGCCGGCCACGATGCGTCCGGCGTAGAGGATCGAGATCTCGATCCC
GCGAAATTAATACGACTCACTATAGGGGAATTGTGAGCGGATAACAATTCCCCTCTAGAAATAATTTTGT
TTAACTTTAAGAAGGAGATATACCATGCATCATCATCATCATCACAGCAGCGGCAGAGAAAACTTGTATT
TCCAGGGCAGCGAAAGAGAGGCCTCCCGGCTCGACAAGTTCAAGCAGCTGCTTGCCGGCCCCAACACGGA
CCTTGAGGAATTACGGAGGTTGAGCTGGTCCGGAATCCCTAAGCCAGTGCGTCCAATGACGTGGAAGCTC
CTCTCAGGTTACCTTCCCGCCAATGTAGACCGGAGACCAGCCACTCTCCAGAGAAAACAAAAAGAATATT
TTGCATTTATTGAGCACTATTACGATTCTAGGAACGACGAAGTTCACCAGGACACATACAGGCAGATCCA
CATAGACATCCCTCGCATGAGCCCTGAAGCGTTGATCCTGCAGCCCAAGGTGACGGAGATTTTTGAAAGG
ATCTTGTTCATATGGGCGATCCGCCACCCAGCCAGTGGATACGTTCAGGGTATAAATGATCTCGTCACTC
CTTTCTTTGTGGTCTTCATTTGTGAATACATAGAGGCAGAGGAGGTGGACACGGTGGACGTCTCCGGCGT
GCCCGCAGAGGTGCTGTGCAACATCGAGGCCGACACCTACTGGTGCATGAGCAAGCTGCTGGATGGCATT
CAGGACAACTACACCTTTGCCCAACCTGGGATTCAAATGAAAGTGAAAATGTTAGAAGAACTCGTGAGCC
GGATTGATGAGCAAGTGCACCGGCACCTGGACCAACACGAAGTGAGATACCTGCAGTTTGCCTTCCGCTG
GATGAACAACCTGCTGATGAGGGAGGTGCCCCTGCGTTGTACCATCCGCCTGTGGGACACCTACCAGTCT
GAACCGGACGGCTTTTCTCATTTCCACTTGTACGTGTGCGCTGCTTTTCTCGTGAGATGGAGGAAGGAAA
TACTAGAAGAAAAAGATTTTCAAGAGCTGCTGCTCTTCCTCCAGAACCTGCCCACAGCCCACTGGGATGA
TGAGGACATCAGCCTGTTGCTGGCCGAGGCCTACCGCCTCAAGTTTGCTTTTGCCGACGCCCCCAATCAC
TACAAGAAATGATGACGAAGCTTGCGGCCGCACTCGAGCACCACCACCACCACCACTGAGATCCGGCTGC
TAACAAAGCCCGAAAGGAAGCTGAGTTGGCTGCTGCCACCGCTGAGCAATAACTAGCATAACCCCTTGGG
GCCTCTAAACGGGTCTTGAGGGGTTTTTTGCTGAAAGGAGGAACTATATCCGGATTGGCGAATGGG
[124 nt withheld, positions 1467-1590]
C
[91 nt withheld, positions 1592-1682]
A
[49 nt withheld, positions 1684-1732]
CCTTTGACGTTGGAGTCCACGTTCTTT
[37 nt withheld, positions 1760-1796]
ACCCTATCTCGGTCTATTCTTTTGATTTATAAGGGATTTTGCCGATTTCGGCCTATTGGTTAAAAAATGA
GCTGATTTAACAAAAATTTAACGCGAATTTTAACAAAATATTAACGCTTACAATTTAGGTGGCACTTTTC
GGGGAAATGTGCGCGGAACCCCTATTTGTTTATTTTTCTAAATACATTCAAATATGTATCCGCTCATGAA
TTAATTCTTAGAAAAACTCATCGAGCATCAAATGAAACTGCAATTTATTCATATCAGGATTATCAATACC
ATATTTTTGAAAAAGCCGTTTCTGTAATGAAGGAGAAAACTCACCGAGGCAGTTCCATAGGATGGCAAGA
TCCTGGTATCGGTCTGCGATTCCGACTCGTCCAACATCAATACAACCTATTAATTTCCCCTCGTCAAAAA
TAAGGTTATCAAGTGAGAAATCACCATGAGTGACGACTGAATCCGGTGAGAATGGCAAAAGTTTATGCAT
TTCTTTCCAGACTTGTTCAACAGGCCAGCCATTACGCTCGTCATCAAAATCACTCGCATCAACCAAACCG
TTATTCATTCGTGATTGCGCCTGAGCGAGACGAAATACGCGATCGCTGTTAAAAGGACAATTACAAACAG
GAATCGAATGCAACCGGCGCAGGAACACTGCCAGCGCATCAACAATATTTTCACCTGAATCAGGATATTC
TTCTAATACCTGGAATGCTGTTTTCCCGGGGATCGCAGTGGTGAGTAACCATGCATCATCAGGAGTACGG
ATAAAATGCTTGATGGTCGGAAGAGGCATAAATTCCGTCAGCCAGTTTAGTCTGACCATCTCATCTGTAA
CATCATTGGCAACGCTACCTTTGCCATGTTTCAGAAACAACTCTGGCGCATCGGGCTTCCCATACAATCG
ATAGATTGTCGCACCTGATTGCCCGACATTATCGCGAGCCCATTTATACCCATATAAATCAGCATCCATG
TTGGAATTTAATCGCGGCCTAGAGCAAGACGTTTCCCGTTGAATATGGCTCATAACACCCCTTGTATTAC
TGTTTATGTAAGCAGACAGTTTTATTGTTCATGACCAAAATCCCTTAACGTGAGTTTTCGTTCCACTGAG
CGTCAGACCCCGTAGAAAAGATCAAAGGATCTTCTTGAGATCCTTTTTTTCTGCGCGTAATCTGCTGCTT
GCAAACAAAAAAACCACCGCTACCAGCGGTGGTTTGTTTGCCGGATCAAGAGCTACCAACTCTTTTTCCG
AAGGTAACTGGCTTCAGCAGAGCGCAGATACCAAATACTGTCCTTCTAGTGTAGCCGTAGTTAGGCCACC
ACTTCAAGAACTCTGTAGCACCGCCTACATACCTCGCTCTGCTAATCCTGTTACCAGTGGCTGCTGCCAG
TGGCGATAAGTCGTGTCTTACCGGGTTGGACTCAAGACGATAGTTACCGGATAAGGCGCAGCGGTCGGGC
TGAACGGGGGGTTCGTGCACACAGCCCAGCTTGGAGCGAACGACCTACACCGAACTGAGATACCTACAGC
GTGAGCTATGAGAAAGCGCCACGCTTCCCGAAGGGAGAAAGGCGGACAGGTATCCGGTAAGCGGCAGGGT
CGGAACAGGAGAGCGCACGAGGGAGCTTCCAGGGGGAAACGCCTGGTATCTTTATAGTCCTGTCGGGTTT
CGCCACCTCTGACTTGAGCGTCGATTTTTGTGATGCTCGTCAGGGGGGCGGAGCCTATGGAAAAACGCCA
GCAACGCGGCCTTTTTACGGTTCCTGGCCTTTTGCTGGCCTTTTGCTCACATGTTCTTTCCTGCGTTATC
CCCTGATTCTGTGGATAACCGTATTACCGCCTTTGAGTGAGCTGATACCGCTCGCCGCAGCCGAACGACC
GAGCGCAGCGAGTCAGTGAGCGAGGAAGCGGAAGAGCGCCTGATGCGGTATTTTCTCCTTACGCATCTGT
GCGGTATTTCACACCGCAATGGTGCACTCTCAGTACAATCTGCTCTGATGCCGCATAGTTAAGCCAGTAT
ACACTCCGCTATCGCTACGTGACTGGGTCATGGCTGCGCCCCGACACCCGCCAACACCCGCTGACGCGCC
CTGACGGGCTTGTCTGCTCCCGGCATCCGCTTACAGACAAGCTGTGACCGTCTCCGGGAGCTGCATGTGT
CAGAGGTTTTCACCGTCATCACCGAAACGCGCGAGGCAGCTGCGGTAAAGCTCATCAGCGTGGTCGTGAA
GCGATTCACAGATGTCTGCCTGTTCATCCGCGTCCAGCTCGTTGAGTTTCTCCAGAAGCGTTAATGTCTG
GCTTCTGATAAAGCGGGCCATGTTAAGGGCGGTTTTTTCCTGTTTGGTCACTGATGCCTCCGTGTAAGGG
GGATTTCTGTTCATGGGGGTAATGATACCGATGAAACGAGAGAGGATGCTCACGATACGGGTTACTGATG
ATGAACATGCCCGGTTACTGGAACGTTGTGAGGGTAAACAACTGGCGGTATGGATGCGGCGGGACCAGAG
AAAAATCACTCAGGGTCAATGCCAGCGCTTCGTTAATACAGATGTAGGTGTTCCACAGGGTAGCCAGCAG
CATCCTGCGATGCAGATCCGGAACATAATGGTGCAGGGCGCTGACTTCCGCGTTTCCAGACTTTACGAAA
CACGGAAACCGAAGACCATTCATGTTGTTGCTCAGGTCGCAGACGTTTTGCAGCAGCAGTCGCTTCACGT
TCGCTCGCGTATCGGTGATTCATTCTGCTAACCAGTAAGGCAACCCCGCCAGCCTAGCCGGGTCCTCAAC
GACAGGAGCACGATCATGCGCACCCGTGGGGCCGCCATGCCGGCGATAATGGCCTGCTTCTCGCCGAAAC
GTTTGGTGGCGGGACCAGTGACGAAGGCTTGAGCGAGGGCGTGCAAGATTCCGAATACCGCAAGCGACAG
GCCGATCATCGTCGCGCTCCAGCGAAAGCGGTCCTCGCCGAAAATGACCCAGAGCGCTGCCGGCACCTGT
CCTACGAGTTGCATGATAAAGAAGACAGTCATAAGTGCGGCGACGATAGTCATGCCCCGCGCCCACCGGA
AGGAGCTGACTGGGTTGAAGGCTCTCAAGGGCATCGGTCGAGATCCCGGTGCCTAATGAGTGAGCTAACT
TACATTAATTGCGTTGCGCTCACTGCCCGCTTTCCAGTCGGGAAACCTGTCGTGCCAGCTGCATTAATGA
ATCGGCCAACGCGCGGGGAGAGGCGGTTTGCGTATTGGGCGCCAGGGTGGTTTTTCTTTTCACCAGTGAG
ACGGGCAACAGCTGATTGCCCTTCACCGCCTGGCCCTGAGAGAGTTGCAGCAAGCGGTCCACGCTGGTTT
GCCCCAGCAGGCGAAAATCCTGTTTGATGGTGGTTAACGGCGGGATATAACATGAGCTGTCTTCGGTATC
GTCGTATCCCACTACCGAGATATCCGCACCAACGCGCAGCCCGGACTCGGTAATGGCGCGCATTGCGCCC
AGCGCCATCTGATCGTTGGCAACCAGCATCGCAGTGGGAACGATGCCCTCATTCAGCATTTGCATGGTTT
GTTGAAAACCGGACATGGCACTCCAGTCGCCTTCCCGTTCCGCTATCGGCTGAATTTGATTGCGAGTGAG
ATATTTATGCCAGCCAGCCAGACGCAGACGCGCCGAGACAGAACTTAATGGGCCCGCTAACAGCGCGATT
TGCTGGTGACCCAATGCGACCAGATGCTCCACGCCCAGTCGCGTACCGTCTTCATGGGAGAAAATAATAC
TGTTGATGGGTGTCTGGTCAGAGACATCAAGAAATAACGCCGGAACATTAGTGCAGGCAGCTTCCACAGC
AATGGCATCCTGGTCATCCAGCGGATAGTTAATGATCAGCCCACTGACGCGTTGCGCGAGAAGATTGTGC
ACCGCCGCTTTACAGGCTTCGACGCCGCTTCGTTCTACCATCGACACCACCACGCTGGCACCCAGTTGAT
CGGCGCGAGATTTAATCGCCGCGACAATTTGCGACGGCGCGTGCAGGGCCAGACTGGAGGTGGCAACGCC
AATCAGCAACGACTGTTTGCCCGCCAGTTGTTGTGCCACGCGGTTGGGAATGTAATTCAGCTCCGCCATC
GCCGCTTCCACTTTTTCCCGCGTTTTCGCAGAAACGTGGCTGGCCTGGTTCACCACGCGGGAAACGGTCT
GATAAGAGACACCGGCATACTCTGCGACATCGTATAACGTTACTGGTTTCACATTCACCACCCTGAATTG
ACTCTCTTCCGGGCGCTATCATGCCATACCGCGAAAGGTTTTGCGCCATTCGATGGTGTCCGGGATCTCG
ACGCTCTCCCTTATGCGACTCCTGCATTAGGAAGCAGCCCAGTAGTAGGTTGAGGCCGTTGAGCACCGCC
GCCGCAAGGAATGGTGCATGCAAGGAGATGGCGCCCAACAGTCCCCCGGCCACGGGGCCTGCCACCATAC
CCACGCCGAAA
Features (pLannotate 1.2.2; 20 found; start..end, strand, type, name):
    148..166     +  promoter       T7 promoter: promoter for bacteriophage T7 RNA polymerase
    167..191     +  protein_bind   lac operator: The lac repressor binds to the lac operator to inhibit transcription in E. coli. This inhibition can be relieved by adding lactose or isopropyl-β-D-thiogalactopyranoside (IPTG). lac repressor encoded by lacI
    206..228     +  RBS            RBS: efficient ribosome binding site from bacteriophage T7 gene 10 (Olins and Rangwala, 1989)
    236..254     +  CDS            capTEV™ (fragment): composite tag for in vivo biotinylation, TEV protease cleavage, and 6xHis tagging
    289..1269    +  CDS            TBC1D22A (fragment): TB22A_HUMAN - Also known as C22orf4. Experimental evidence at protein level: Swiss-Prot protein existence level 1. May act as a GTPase-activating protein for Rab family protein(s). From Homo sapiens (Human).
   1299..1316    +  CDS            9xHis (fragment): 9xHis affinity tag
   1326..1375    +  CDS            SET1 (fragment): solubility-enhancement tag derived from T7 phage gene 10B
   1383..1430    +  terminator     T7 terminator: transcription terminator for bacteriophage T7 RNA polymerase
   1467..1895    +  rep_origin     f1 ori (sequence partly withheld): f1 bacteriophage origin of replication; arrow indicates direction of (+) strand synthesis
   1948..2005    +  promoter       AmpR promoter (fragment): bla
   2014..2829    -  CDS            KanR: aminoglycoside phosphotransferase; aph(3')-Ia; confers resistance to kanamycin in bacteria or G418 (Geneticin®) in eukaryotes
   2951..3539    +  rep_origin     ori: high-copy-number ColE1/pMB1/pBR322/pUC origin of replication
   3725..3864    -  misc_feature   bom: basis of mobility region from pBR322
   3966..4157    -  CDS            rop: Rop protein, which maintains plasmids at low copy number; rop
   4174..4554    +  CDS            YPB1_ECOLX: Protein predicted: Swiss-Prot protein existence level 4. From Escherichia coli.
   4626..4917    -  CDS            TcR (fragment): tetracycline efflux protein; tet; confers resistance to tetracycline
   4932..4953    -  protein_bind   CAP binding site: CAP binding activates transcription in the presence of cAMP. E. coli catabolite activator protein
   4966..6048    -  CDS            lacI: lac repressor; lacI; The lac repressor binds to the lac operator to inhibit transcription in E. coli. This inhibition can be relieved by adding lactose or isopropyl-β-D-thiogalactopyranoside (IPTG).
   6049..6126    -  promoter       lacI promoter: lacI
   6134..126     -  CDS            TcR (fragment) (across the origin): tetracycline efflux protein; tet; confers resistance to tetracycline
