[The description below was written by a language model from this plasmid's Addgene catalogue record and pLannotate feature annotations shown in this document.]
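Description:
C22orf4:HPC057-F11:C35657 is a bacterial expression plasmid built on the pET28-MHL backbone and carrying a 981 bp fragment of human TBC1D22A (also known as C22orf4), a protein thought to act as a GTPase-activating protein for Rab family members. The insert was introduced by ligation-independent cloning, and the record cautions that it may not cover the entire coding region; the feature table likewise annotates it as a fragment. The catalogue purpose line mentions baculovirus expression, but the backbone, the vector type and all annotated features point to a T7-driven E. coli expression system, with no baculoviral elements detected.

Expression is controlled by a T7 promoter followed by a lac operator and the T7 gene 10 ribosome binding site. The plasmid-encoded lacI repressor keeps transcription off until it is induced with IPTG in a host that supplies T7 RNA polymerase. The protein is made with an N-terminal 6xHis tag and a TEV protease site, so it can be purified by metal affinity and the tag then removed. A T7 terminator closes the cassette. The short His-tag and T7 gene 10-derived matches downstream of the insert appear to be residual backbone sequence, and the record does not say whether they are translated.

The plasmid is selected with kanamycin (aph(3')-Ia) and replicates from a pBR322-type origin with the bom and rop elements, consistent with its low-copy listing. An f1 origin and remnants of the tetracycline resistance gene are also present. The construct was made to produce recombinant protein for structure determination and is linked to a deposited crystal structure.
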