Addgene plasmid #183977: C22orf4:HPC057-F11:C35657
Purpose: Baculovirus expression for structure determination. May not contain entire coding region of gene.
Depositing lab: Cheryl Arrowsmith. Depositing organization: University of Toronto.
Backbone
  Vector backbone: pET28-MHL
  Backbone manufacturer: Plasmid # 26096
  Vector type: Bacterial Expression
Growth in bacteria
  Bacterial resistance: Kanamycin, 50 μg/mL
  Growth temperature: 37°C
  Growth strain: DH5alpha
  Copy number: Low Copy
Gene/Insert
  Gene/Insert name: C22orf4 (alt name: 2QFZ)
  Species: H. sapiens (human)
  Insert size (bp): 981
  Entrez Gene: TBC1D22A (a.k.a. C22orf4, HSC79E021)
  Promoter: T7
  Tag / fusion protein: 6xHis-TEV (N terminal on insert)
  Cloning method: Ligation Independent Cloning
  Sequencing primers: 5′ T7; 3′ T7-term
Terms and licenses: Academic/Nonprofit Terms; Industry Terms: Not Available to Industry
Depositor comments: SGC Clone Sample ID: 'C22orf4:HPC057-F11:C35657. PDB link: https://www.rcsb.org/structure/2QFZ
How to cite: C22orf4:HPC057-F11:C35657 was a gift from Cheryl Arrowsmith (Addgene plasmid # 183977 ; http://n2t.net/addgene:183977 ; RRID:Addgene_183977)
